Addgene plasmid #79413: pEGFP-N3/hArf1(WT)-EGFP
Purpose: Expresses C-terminally EGFP-tagged Arf1(WT) in mammalian cells
Depositing lab: Kazuhisa Nakayama. Publication: ARF1 and ARF3 are required for the integrity of recycling endosomes and the recycling pathway. Kondo Y, Hanai A, Nakai W, Katoh Y, Nakayama K, Shin HW. Cell Struct Funct. 2012;37(2):141-54. Epub 2012 Sep 5. DN/JST.JSTAGE/csf/12015 PubMed 22971977.
Backbone
  Vector backbone: pEGFP-N3
  Backbone manufacturer: Clontech
  Vector type: Mammalian Expression
  Selectable markers: Neomycin (select with G418)
Growth in bacteria
  Bacterial resistance: Kanamycin, 50 μg/mL
  Growth temperature: 37°C
  Growth strain: DH5alpha
  Copy number: Unknown
Gene/Insert
  Gene/Insert name: Arf1
  Species: H. sapiens (human)
  Entrez Gene: ARF1 (a.k.a. PVNH8)
  Tag / fusion protein: EGFP (C terminal on backbone)
Terms and licenses: Academic/Nonprofit Terms; Industry Terms: Not Available to Industry
How to cite: pEGFP-N3/hArf1(WT)-EGFP was a gift from Kazuhisa Nakayama (Addgene plasmid # 79413 ; http://n2t.net/addgene:79413 ; RRID:Addgene_79413)
