[The description below was written by a language model from this plasmid's Addgene catalogue record and pLannotate feature annotations shown in this document.]
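Description:
pEGFP-N3/hArf1(WT)-EGFP is a mammalian expression plasmid of about 5.3 kb built on the Clontech pEGFP-N3 backbone. It carries the wild-type human ARF1 coding sequence fused at its C terminus to EGFP. The ARF1 open reading frame sits between remnants of the multiple cloning site, directly downstream of the human cytomegalovirus immediate-early enhancer and promoter. It is followed by the mammalian codon-optimised EGFP coding sequence supplied by the backbone, so the two are expressed as a single fusion protein. An SV40 polyadenylation signal terminates the transcript. The annotation software matched the insert to the bovine ARF1 protein entry, which probably reflects the strong conservation of this small GTPase, since the catalogue record gives the species as human.

The plasmid replicates in E. coli from a high-copy ColE1/pUC-type origin and also contains an f1 phage origin for single-stranded DNA production. A single Tn5 aminoglycoside phosphotransferase gene (NeoR/KanR) provides both selections. A bacterial promoter upstream of it gives kanamycin resistance in bacteria, while the SV40 enhancer and early promoter drive the same gene in mammalian cells for G418 selection of stable transfectants, with an HSV TK polyadenylation signal downstream. The short ble, bGH poly(A) and large T antigen fragments in the feature table appear to be partial matches within backbone sequence rather than functional elements.

ARF1 is a GTP-binding protein that regulates vesicle budding and coat protein recruitment at Golgi membranes. This construct allows the wild-type protein to be visualised by fluorescence in transfected cells. The associated publication concerns the roles of ARF1 and ARF3 in recycling endosome integrity and the recycling pathway.
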