Features (pLannotate 1.2.2; 16 found; start..end, strand, type, name):
    721..873     +  CDS            ble (fragment): BLE_KLEPN - Experimental evidence at protein level: Swiss-Prot protein existence level 1. Binding protein with a strong affinity to the bleomycin family of antibiotics. Binds to CL990; an antimitotic-antibiotic compound. From Klebsiella pneumoniae.
    932..979     +  polyA_signal   HSV TK poly(A) signal: herpes simplex virus thymidine kinase polyadenylation signal (Cole and Stacy, 1985)
   1070..1086    -  polyA_signal   bGH poly(A) signal (fragment): bovine growth hormone polyadenylation signal
   1308..1896    +  rep_origin     ori: high-copy-number ColE1/pMB1/pBR322/pUC origin of replication
   2071..2374    +  enhancer       CMV enhancer: human cytomegalovirus immediate early enhancer
   2375..2578    +  promoter       CMV promoter: human cytomegalovirus (CMV) immediate early promoter
   2601..2623    +  misc_feature   MCS (fragment): multiple cloning site
   2631..3173    +  CDS            ARF1: ARF1_BOVIN - Experimental evidence at protein level: Swiss-Prot protein existence level 1. GTP-binding protein involved in protein trafficking among different compartments. Modulates vesicle budding and uncoating within the Golgi complex. Deactivation induces the redistribution of the entire Golgi complex to the endoplasmic reticulum, suggesting a crucial role in protein trafficking. In its GTP-bound form, its triggers the association with coat proteins with the Golgi membrane. The hydrolysis of ARF1-bound GTP, which is mediated by ARFGAPs proteins, is required for dissociation of coat protein
   3175..3200    +  misc_feature   MCS (fragment): multiple cloning site
   3210..3929    +  CDS            EGFP: the original enhanced GFP (Yang et al., 1996) mammalian codon-optimized
   3946..4029    +  CDS            large T antigen (fragment): large T antigen from SV40 (simian virus 40)
   4052..4173    +  polyA_signal   SV40 poly(A) signal: SV40 polyadenylation signal
   4207..4635    -  rep_origin     f1 ori (sequence partly withheld): f1 bacteriophage origin of replication; arrow indicates direction of (+) strand synthesis
   4662..4766    +  promoter       AmpR promoter: bla
   4768..5125    +  promoter       SV40 promoter: SV40 enhancer and early promoter
   5160..700     +  CDS            NeoR/KanR (across the origin): aminoglycoside phosphotransferase from Tn5; aph(3')-II (or nptII); confers resistance to neomycin, kanamycin, and G418 (Geneticin®)
>Addgene plasmid #79413 | pEGFP-N3/hArf1(WT)-EGFP | addgene full sequence | sequence record 176221 | Addgene NGS Result
TGATGCCGCCGTGTTCCGGCTGTCAGCGCAGGGGCGCCCGGTTCTTTTTGTCAAGACCGACCTGTCCGGT
GCCCTGAATGAACTGCAAGACGAGGCAGCGCGGCTATCGTGGCTGGCCACGACGGGCGTTCCTTGCGCAG
CTGTGCTCGACGTTGTCACTGAAGCGGGAAGGGACTGGCTGCTATTGGGCGAAGTGCCGGGGCAGGATCT
CCTGTCATCTCACCTTGCTCCTGCCGAGAAAGTATCCATCATGGCTGATGCAATGCGGCGGCTGCATACG
CTTGATCCGGCTACCTGCCCATTCGACCACCAAGCGAAACATCGCATCGAGCGAGCACGTACTCGGATGG
AAGCCGGTCTTGTCGATCAGGATGATCTGGACGAAGAGCATCAGGGGCTCGCGCCAGCCGAACTGTTCGC
CAGGCTCAAGGCGAGCATGCCCGACGGCGAGGATCTCGTCGTGACCCATGGCGATGCCTGCTTGCCGAAT
ATCATGGTGGAAAATGGCCGCTTTTCTGGATTCATCGACTGTGGCCGGCTGGGTGTGGCGGACCGCTATC
AGGACATAGCGTTGGCTACCCGTGATATTGCTGAAGAGCTTGGCGGCGAATGGGCTGACCGCTTCCTCGT
GCTTTACGGTATCGCCGCTCCCGATTCGCAGCGCATCGCCTTCTATCGCCTTCTTGACGAGTTCTTCTGA
GCGGGACTCTGGGGTTCGAAATGACCGACCAAGCGACGCCCAACCTGCCATCACGAGATTTCGATTCCAC
CGCCGCCTTCTATGAAAGGTTGGGCTTCGGAATCGTTTTCCGGGACGCCGGCTGGATGATCCTCCAGCGC
GGGGATCTCATGCTGGAGTTCTTCGCCCACCCTAGGGGGAGGCTAACTGAAACACGGAAGGAGACAATAC
CGGAAGGAACCCGCGCTATGACGGCAATAAAAAGACAGAATAAAACGCACGGTGTTGGGTCGTTTGTTCA
TAAACGCGGGGTTCGGTCCCAGGGCTGGCACTCTGTCGATACCCCACCGAGACCCCATTGGGGCCAATAC
GCCCGCGTTTCTTCCTTTTCCCCACCCCACCCCCCAAGTTCGGGTGAAGGCCCAGGGCTCGCAGCCAACG
TCGGGGCGGCAGGCCCTGCCATAGCCTCAGGTTACTCATATATACTTTAGATTGATTTAAAACTTCATTT
TTAATTTAAAAGGATCTAGGTGAAGATCCTTTTTGATAATCTCATGACCAAAATCCCTTAACGTGAGTTT
TCGTTCCACTGAGCGTCAGACCCCGTAGAAAAGATCAAAGGATCTTCTTGAGATCCTTTTTTTCTGCGCG
TAATCTGCTGCTTGCAAACAAAAAAACCACCGCTACCAGCGGTGGTTTGTTTGCCGGATCAAGAGCTACC
AACTCTTTTTCCGAAGGTAACTGGCTTCAGCAGAGCGCAGATACCAAATACTGTTCTTCTAGTGTAGCCG
TAGTTAGGCCACCACTTCAAGAACTCTGTAGCACCGCCTACATACCTCGCTCTGCTAATCCTGTTACCAG
TGGCTGCTGCCAGTGGCGATAAGTCGTGTCTTACCGGGTTGGACTCAAGACGATAGTTACCGGATAAGGC
GCAGCGGTCGGGCTGAACGGGGGGTTCGTGCACACAGCCCAGCTTGGAGCGAACGACCTACACCGAACTG
AGATACCTACAGCGTGAGCTATGAGAAAGCGCCACGCTTCCCGAAGGGAGAAAGGCGGACAGGTATCCGG
TAAGCGGCAGGGTCGGAACAGGAGAGCGCACGAGGGAGCTTCCAGGGGGAAACGCCTGGTATCTTTATAG
TCCTGTCGGGTTTCGCCACCTCTGACTTGAGCGTCGATTTTTGTGATGCTCGTCAGGGGGGCGGAGCCTA
TGGAAAAACGCCAGCAACGCGGCCTTTTTACGGTTCCTGGCCTTTTGCTGGCCTTTTGCTCACATGTTCT
TTCCTGCGTTATCCCCTGATTCTGTGGATAACCGTATTACCGCCATGCATTAGTTATTAATAGTAATCAA
TTACGGGGTCATTAGTTCATAGCCCATATATGGAGTTCCGCGTTACATAACTTACGGTAAATGGCCCGCC
TGGCTGACCGCCCAACGACCCCCGCCCATTGACGTCAATAATGACGTATGTTCCCATAGTAACGCCAATA
GGGACTTTCCATTGACGTCAATGGGTGGAGTATTTACGGTAAACTGCCCACTTGGCAGTACATCAAGTGT
ATCATATGCCAAGTACGCCCCCTATTGACGTCAATGACGGTAAATGGCCCGCCTGGCATTATGCCCAGTA
CATGACCTTATGGGACTTTCCTACTTGGCAGTACATCTACGTATTAGTCATCGCTATTACCATGGTGATG
CGGTTTTGGCAGTACATCAATGGGCGTGGATAGCGGTTTGACTCACGGGGATTTCCAAGTCTCCACCCCA
TTGACGTCAATGGGAGTTTGTTTTGGCACCAAAATCAACGGGACTTTCCAAAATGTCGTAACAACTCCGC
CCCATTGACGCAAATGGGCGGTAGGCGTGTACGGTGGGAGGTCTATATAAGCAGAGCTGGTTTAGTGAAC
CGTCAGATCCGCTAGCGCTACCGGACTCAGATCCGCCACCATGGGGAACATCTTCGCCAACCTCTTCAAG
GGCCTTTTTGGCAAAAAAGAAATGCGCATCCTCATGGTGGGCCTGGATGCTGCAGGGAAGACCACGATCC
TCTACAAGCTTAAGCTGGGTGAGATCGTGACCACCATTCCCACCATAGGCTTCAACGTGGAAACCGTGGA
GTACAAGAACATCAGCTTCACTGTGTGGGACGTGGGTGGCCAGGACAAGATCCGGCCCCTGTGGCGCCAC
TACTTCCAGAACACACAAGGCCTGATCTTCGTGGTGGACAGCAATGACAGAGAGCGTGTGAACGAGGCCC
GTGAGGAGCTCATGAGGATGCTGGCCGAGGACGAGCTCCGGGATGCTGTCCTCCTGGTGTTCGCCAACAA
GCAGGACCTCCCCAACGCCATGAATGCGGCCGAGATCACAGACAAGCTGGGGCTGCACTCACTACGCCAC
AGGAACTGGTACATTCAGGCCACCTGCGCCACCAGCGGCGACGGGCTCTATGAAGGACTGGACTGGCTGT
CCAATCAGCTCCGGAACCAGAAGCTCGACGGTACCGCGGGCCCGGGATCCATCGCCACCATGGTGAGCAA
GGGCGAGGAGCTGTTCACCGGGGTGGTGCCCATCCTGGTCGAGCTGGACGGCGACGTAAACGGCCACAAG
TTCAGCGTGTCCGGCGAGGGCGAGGGCGATGCCACCTACGGCAAGCTGACCCTGAAGTTCATCTGCACCA
CCGGCAAGCTGCCCGTGCCCTGGCCCACCCTCGTGACCACCCTGACCTACGGCGTGCAGTGCTTCAGCCG
CTACCCCGACCACATGAAGCAGCACGACTTCTTCAAGTCCGCCATGCCCGAAGGCTACGTCCAGGAGCGC
ACCATCTTCTTCAAGGACGACGGCAACTACAAGACCCGCGCCGAGGTGAAGTTCGAGGGCGACACCCTGG
TGAACCGCATCGAGCTGAAGGGCATCGACTTCAAGGAGGACGGCAACATCCTGGGGCACAAGCTGGAGTA
CAACTACAACAGCCACAACGTCTATATCATGGCCGACAAGCAGAAGAACGGCATCAAGGTGAACTTCAAG
ATCCGCCACAACATCGAGGACGGCAGCGTGCAGCTCGCCGACCACTACCAGCAGAACACCCCCATCGGCG
ACGGCCCCGTGCTGCTGCCCGACAACCACTACCTGAGCACCCAGTCCGCCCTGAGCAAAGACCCCAACGA
GAAGCGCGATCACATGGTCCTGCTGGAGTTCGTGACCGCCGCCGGGATCACTCTCGGCATGGACGAGCTG
TACAAGTAAAGCGGCCGCGACTCTAGATCATAATCAGCCATACCACATTTGTAGAGGTTTTACTTGCTTT
AAAAAACCTCCCACACCTCCCCCTGAACCTGAAACATAAAATGAATGCAATTGTTGTTGTTAACTTGTTT
ATTGCAGCTTATAATGGTTACAAATAAAGCAATAGCATCACAAATTTCACAAATAAAGCATTTTTTTCAC
TGCATTCTAGTTGTGGTTTGTCCAAACTCATCAATGTATCTTAAGGCGTAAATTGTAAGCGTTAATATTT
TGTTAAAATTCGCGTTAAATTTTTGTTAAATCAGCTCATTTTTTAACCAATAGGCCGAAATCGGCAAAAT
CCCTTATAAATCAAAAGAATAGACCGAGATAGGGT
[37 nt withheld, positions 4306-4342]
AAAGAACGTGGACTCCAACGTCAAAGG
[49 nt withheld, positions 4370-4418]
T
[91 nt withheld, positions 4420-4510]
G
[124 nt withheld, positions 4512-4635]
CAGGTGGCACTTTTCGGGGAAATGTGCGCGGAACCCCTATTTGTTTATTTTTCTAAATACATTCAAATAT
GTATCCGCTCATGAGACAATAACCCTGATAAATGCTTCAATAATATTGAAAAAGGAAGAGTCCTGAGGCG
GAAAGAACCAGCTGTGGAATGTGTGTCAGTTAGGGTGTGGAAAGTCCCCAGGCTCCCCAGCAGGCAGAAG
TATGCAAAGCATGCATCTCAATTAGTCAGCAACCAGGTGTGGAAAGTCCCCAGGCTCCCCAGCAGGCAGA
AGTATGCAAAGCATGCATCTCAATTAGTCAGCAACCATAGTCCCGCCCCTAACTCCGCCCATCCCGCCCC
TAACTCCGCCCAGTTCCGCCCATTCTCCGCCCCATGGCTGACTAATTTTTTTTATTTATGCAGAGGCCGA
GGCCGCCTCGGCCTCTGAGCTATTCCAGAAGTAGTGAGGAGGCTTTTTTGGAGGCCTAGGCTTTTGCAAA
GATCGATCAAGAGACAGGATGAGGATCGTTTCGCATGATTGAACAAGATGGATTGCACGCAGGTTCTCCG
GCCGCTTGGGTGGAGAGGCTATTCGGCTATGACTGGGCACAACAGACAATCGGCTGCTC
